Addgene plasmid #24094: TrkC-GFP
Depositing lab: Moses Chao. Depositing organization: NYU Grossman School of Medicine.
Backbone
  Vector backbone: pEGFP
  Backbone size w/o insert (bp): 4000
  Vector type: Mammalian Expression
Growth in bacteria
  Bacterial resistance: Ampicillin, 100 μg/mL
  Growth temperature: 37°C
  Growth strain: DH5alpha
  Copy number: High Copy
Gene/Insert
  Gene/Insert name: TrkC
  Species: R. norvegicus (rat)
  Entrez Gene: Ntrk3 (a.k.a. trkC)
  Tag / fusion protein: EGFP (C terminal on insert)
  Cloning method: Restriction Enzyme
  Sequencing primers: 5′ n/a; 3′ EGFP-N
Terms and licenses: Academic/Nonprofit Terms; Industry Terms: Not Available to Industry
How to cite: TrkC-GFP was a gift from Moses Chao (Addgene plasmid # 24094 ; http://n2t.net/addgene:24094 ; RRID:Addgene_24094)
