[The description below was written by a language model from this plasmid's Addgene catalogue record.]
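Description:
TrkC-GFP is a mammalian expression plasmid built on a pEGFP backbone (about 4 kb without the insert) that carries the rat TrkC coding sequence, the product of the Ntrk3 gene, fused at its C terminus to EGFP. TrkC is the receptor tyrosine kinase best known as the high-affinity receptor for neurotrophin-3. Placing the fluorescent protein at the C-terminal, cytoplasmic end of the receptor leaves the extracellular ligand-binding region unmodified. The insert was introduced by restriction enzyme cloning, and the junction with the tag can be read with a standard EGFP-N reverse primer, consistent with an arrangement in which the gene sits upstream of and in frame with EGFP.

In bacteria the plasmid is maintained at high copy number and is selected with ampicillin according to the record. No feature table is supplied, so the promoter driving expression in mammalian cells, the polyadenylation signal, the origin of replication and any mammalian selection marker are not stated. The size of the insert and the exact isoform or boundaries of the TrkC sequence are also not given.

The record does not state a specific purpose. A construct of this type is typically transfected into cultured mammalian cells to express a fluorescently labelled receptor, so that its surface localisation, internalisation and intracellular trafficking can be followed by microscopy. The EGFP moiety can also serve as a handle for detecting the fusion protein.
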