>Addgene plasmid #24094 | TrkC-GFP | addgene partial sequence | sequence record 29882 | 24094 with EGFP-N
GCTCCTCGCCCTTGCTCACCATGGTGAATTCGCCAAGAATGTCCAGGTAGATTGGGGTGGCCTTCCCCAA
AGCATGGAGGATTTTGTAGATCTCCTTAATATTCAGTCGCTGTTGTGGTTCCCTCTGCCAGCACCCCAGC
ATGACATCATATACTTCTTTTGGGCAGACTCGGGGTCTCTCCAAGACACGGCCTTGGGTGATGCATTCAA
TGACCTCTGTGTTAGAGAGCTGGAACCATGGTTGCTTCCCATAGGTAAAGATCTCCCAAAGAATAACCCC
AAAGCTCCACACATCACTCTCTGTGGTAAACTTCCGGTACATGATGCTTTCAGGTGGCATCCAGCGGATG
GGGAGCATGGTGTGTCCTCCCACCCTGTAGTAATCAGTACTGTAGACGTCCCTGGACATGCCAAAATCTC
CAATCTTCACTAGAAGGTTGGCTCCAACTAGGCAGTTCCTGGTGGCCAGGTCCCGGTGCACAAAGTGCTG
GGAGGCCAAGTACACCATGCCAGAGGCTATCTGACTGGCGATGTGGAGCATCTGGGAGAGTCCTAGCTCC
CCCTTGGCCTGGCGTGGCTGTCCATCCACAAGGATCATCGCATCTGGCCCATGGGCCCTGAGGAACTTGT
TCAGGTCT
